>Addgene plasmid #186471 | pQCXIP GFP-MOSPD2 W201E | addgene full sequence | sequence record 366065 | Addgene NGS Result
CGTTACATAACTTACGGTAAATGGCCCGCCTGGCTGACCGCCCAACGACCCCCGCCCATTGACGTCAATA
ATGACGTATGTTCCCATAGTAACGCCAATAGGGACTTTCCATTGACGTCAATGGGTGGAGTATTTACGGT
AAACTGCCCACTTGGCAGTACATCAAGTGTATCATATGCCAAGTACGCCCCCTATTGACGTCAATGACGG
TAAATGGCCCGCCTGGCATTATGCCCAGTACATGACCTTATGGGACTTTCCTACTTGGCAGTACATCTAC
GTATTAGTCATCGCTATTACCATGGTGATGCGGTTTTGGCAGTACATCAATGGGCGTGGATAGCGGTTTG
ACTCACGGGGATTTCCAAGTCTCCACCCCATTGACGTCAATGGGAGTTTGTTTTGGCACCAAAATCAACG
GGACTTTCCAAAATGTCGTAACAACTCCGCCCCATTGACGCAAATGGGCGGTAGGCGTGTACGGTGGGAG
GTCTATATAAGCAGAGCTCAATAAAAGAGCCCACAACCCCTCACTCGGCGCGCCAGTCTTCCGATAGACT
GCGTCGCCCGGGTACCCGTATTCCCAATAAAGCCTCTTGCTGTTTGCATCCGAATCGTGGTCTCGCTGTT
CCTTGGGAGGGTCTCCTCTGAGTGATTGACTACCCACGACGGGGGTCTTTCATTTGGGGGCTCGTCCGGG
ATTTGGAGACCCCTGCCCAGGGACCACCGACCCACCACCGGGAGGTAAGCTGGCCAGCAACTTATCTGTG
TCTGTCCGATTGTCTAGTGTCTATGTTTGATGTTATGCGCCTGCGTCTGTACTAGTTAGCTAACTAGCTC
TGTATCTGGCGGACCCGTGGTGGAACTGACGAGTTCTGAACACCCGGCCGCAACCCTGGGAGACGTCCCA
GGGACTTTGGGGGCCGTTTTTGTGGCCCGACCTGAGGAAGGGAGTCGATGTGGAATCCGACCCCGTCAGG
ATATGTGGTTCTGGTAGGAGACGAGAACCTAAAACAGTTCCCGCCTCCGTCTGAATTTTTGCTTTCGGTT
TGGAACCGAAGCCGCGCGTCTTGTCTGCTGCAGCGCTGCAGCATCGTTCTGTGTTGTCTCTGTCTGACTG
TGTTTCTGTATTTGTCTGAAAATTAGGGCCAGACTGTTACCACTCCCTTAAGTTTGACCTTAGGTCACTG
GAAAGATGTCGAGCGGATCGCTCACAACCAGTCGGTAGATGTCAAGAAGAGACGTTGGGTTACCTTCTGC
TCTGCAGAATGGCCAACCTTTAACGTCGGATGGCCGCGAGACGGCACCTTTAACCGAGACCTCATCACCC
AGGTTAAGATCAAGGTCTTTTCACCTGGCCCGCATGGACACCCAGACCAGGTCCCCTACATCGTGACCTG
GGAAGCCTTGGCTTTTGACCCCCCTCCCTGGGTCAAGCCCTTTGTACACCCTAAGCCTCCGCCTCCTCTT
CCTCCATCCGCCCCGTCTCTCCCCCTTGAACCTCCTCGTTCGACCCCGCCTCGATCCTCCCTTTATCCAG
CCCTCACTCCTTCTCTAGGCGCCGGAATTGAAGATCTGGGGGATCGATCCTCTAGAGTCCGTTACATAAC
TTACGGTAAATGGCCCGCCTGGCTGACCGCCCAACGACCCCCGCCCATTGACGTCAATAATGACGTATGT
TCCCATAGTAACGCCAATAGGGACTTTCCATTGACGTCAATGGGTGGAGTATTTACGGTAAACTGCCCAC
TTGGCAGTACATCAAGTGTATCATATGCCAAGTACGCCCCCTATTGACGTCAATGACGGTAAATGGCCCG
CCTGGCATTATGCCCAGTACATGACCTTATGGGACTTTCCTACTTGGCAGTACATCTACGTATTAGTCAT
CGCTATTACCATGGTGATGCGGTTTTGGCAGTACATCAATGGGCGTGGATAGCGGTTTGACTCACGGGGA
TTTCCAAGTCTCCACCCCATTGACGTCAATGGGAGTTTGTTTTGGCACCAAAATCAACGGGACTTTCCAA
AATGTCGTAACAACTCCGCCCCATTGACGCAAATGGGCGGTAGGCGTGTACGGTGGGAGGTCTATATAAG
CAGAGCTCGTTTAGTGAACCGTCAGATCGCCTGGAGACGCCATCCACGCTGTTTTGACCTCCATAGAAGA
CACCGGGACCGATCCAGCCTCCGCGGCCGGGAACGGTGCATTGGAACGGACCTGCAGGAATTGATCCGCG
GCCGATGGTGAGCAAGGGCGAGGAGCTGTTCACCGGGGTGGTGCCCATCCTGGTCGAGCTGGACGGCGAC
GTAAACGGCCACAAGTTCAGCGTGTCCGGCGAGGGCGAGGGCGATGCCACCTACGGCAAGCTGACCCTGA
AGTTCATCTGCACCACCGGCAAGCTGCCCGTGCCCTGGCCCACCCTCGTGACCACCCTGACCTACGGCGT
GCAGTGCTTCAGCCGCTACCCCGACCACATGAAGCAGCACGACTTCTTCAAGTCCGCCATGCCCGAAGGC
TACGTCCAGGAGCGCACCATCTTCTTCAAGGACGACGGCAACTACAAGACCCGCGCCGAGGTGAAGTTCG
AGGGCGACACCCTGGTGAACCGCATCGAGCTGAAGGGCATCGACTTCAAGGAGGACGGCAACATCCTGGG
GCACAAGCTGGAGTACAACTACAACAGCCACAACGTCTATATCATGGCCGACAAGCAGAAGAACGGCATC
AAGGTGAACTTCAAGATCCGCCACAACATCGAGGACGGCAGCGTGCAGCTCGCCGACCACTACCAGCAGA
ACACCCCCATCGGCGACGGCCCCGTGCTGCTGCCCGACAACCACTACCTGAGCACCCAGTCCGCCCTGAG
CAAAGACCCCAACGAGAAGCGCGATCACATGGTCCTGCTGGAGTTCGTGACCGCCGCCGGGATCACTCTC
GGCATGGACGAGCTGTACAAGTCCGGACTCAGATCTCGAGCTCAAGCTTCGAATTCTGCAGAGAATCACG
CCCAGAATAAAGCCAAGCTCATCTCTGAGACCCGGAGGAGGTTCGAAGCTGAGTATGTGACAGATAAGTC
AGATAAATATGATGCACGTGATGTTGAAAGGCTACAACAAGATGATAACTGGGTTGAAAGTTACTTATCT
TGGAGACATAATATTGTAGATGAAACACTGAAGATGCTCGATGAGAGTTTTCAGTGGAGGAAAGAAATTT
CTGTCAATGACCTTAATGAATCCTCCATTCCCAGATGGTTATTGGAAATTGGTGTTATTTATCTCCATGG
TTATGACAAAGAAGGTAACAAATTGTTCTGGATCAGGGTGAAGTATCATGTAAAAGACCAGAAAACCATA
TTGGACAAAAAGAAGCTCATAGCATTCTGGTTGGAACGTTATGCTAAGAGGGAAAATGGGAAACCTGTAA
CAGTGATGTTTGACCTGTCAGAAACTGGAATAAATAGCATTGACATGGACTTTGTACGCTTTATCATCAA
CTGCTTTAAGGTTTATTACCCTAAATACCTCTCAAAAATAGTGATCTTTGATATGCCTTGGTTAATGAAT
GCTGCTTTCAAAATTGTGAAAACCGAACTTGGTCCAGAAGCAGTGAGCTTGTTGAAGTTTACAAGCAAAA
ATGAAGTCCAGGACTATGTCAGTGTAGAATACCTGCCTCCCCACATGGGTGGAACTGATCCTTTCAAGTA
TAGCTATCCACCACTAGTAGATGATGACTTCCAGACCCCACTGTGTGAGAATGGGCCTATTACCAGTGAG
GATGAAACTTCAAGTAAAGAAGACATAGAAAGTGATGGCAAAGAAACATTGGAAACAATTTCTAATGAAG
AACAAACACCTCTTCTTAAAAAGATTAACCCAACCGAATCTACTTCCAAAGCAGAAGAAAATGAAAAAGT
TGATTCAAAAGTGAAAGCTTTCAAGAAACCATTGAGTGTATTTAAAGGCCCCTTACTACACATCAGCCCA
GCAGAAGAACTGTACTTTGGAAGTACAGAATCCGGAGAGAAGAAAACCTTAATAGTGTTGACAAATGTAA
CTAAAAATATAGTGGCATTTAAGGTGAGAACAACAGCTCCAGAAAAATACAGAGTCAAGCCAAGCAATAG
CAGCTGTGACCCGGGTGCATCAGTGGATATAGTTGTGTCTCCCCATGGGGGTTTAACAGTCTCTGCCCAA
GACCGTTTTCTGATAATGGCTGCAGAAATGGAACAGTCATCTGGCACAGGCCCAGCAGAATTAACTCAGT
TTTGGAAAGAAGTTCCCAGAAACAAAGTGATGGAACATAGGTTAAGATGCCATACTGTTGAAAGCAGTAA
ACCAAACACTCTTACGTTAAAAGACAATGCTTTCAATATGTCAGATAAAACCAGTGAAGATATATGTCTA
CAACTCAGTCGTTTACTAGAAAGCAATAGGAAGCTTGAAGACCAAGTTCAGCGTTGTATCTGGTTCCAGC
AGCTGCTGCTTTCCTTAACAATGCTCTTGCTTGCTTTTGTCACCTCTTTCTTCTATTTATTGTACAGTTA
AGGATCCGGAATTCCGCCCCCCCCCCCCCCCCCCCTCTCCCTCCCCCCCCCCTAACGTTACTGGCCGAAG
CCGCTTGGAATAAGGCCGGTGTGCGTTTGTCTATATGTTATTTTCCACCATATTGCCGTCTTTTGGCAAT
GTGAGGGCCCGGAAACCTGGCCCTGTCTTCTTGACGAGCATTCCTAGGGGTCTTTCCCCTCTCGCCAAAG
GAATGCAAGGTCTGTTGAATGTCGTGAAGGAAGCAGTTCCTCTGGAAGCTTCTTGAAGACAAACAACGTC
TGTAGCGACCCTTTGCAGGCAGCGGAACCCCCCACCTGGCGACAGGTGCCTCTGCGGCCAAAAGCCACGT
GTATAAGATACACCTGCAAAGGCGGCACAACCCCAGTGCCACGTTGTGAGTTGGATAGTTGTGGAAAGAG
TCAAATGGCTCTCCTCAAGCGTATTCAACAAGGGGCTGAAGGATGCCCAGAAGGTACCCCATTGTATGGG
ATCTGATCTGGGGCCTCGGTGCACATGCTTTACATGTGTTTAGTCGAGGTTAAAAAAACGTCTAGGCCCC
CCGAACCACGGGGACGTGGTTTTCCTTTGAAAAACACGATGATAAGCTTGCCACAACCCACAAGGAGACG
ACCTTCCATGACCGAGTACAAGCCCACGGTGCGCCTCGCCACCCGCGACGACGTCCCCCGGGCCGTACGC
ACCCTCGCCGCCGCGTTCGCCGACTACCCCGCCACGCGCCACACCGTCGACCCGGACCGCCACATCGAGC
GGGTCACCGAGCTGCAAGAACTCTTCCTCACGCGCGTCGGGCTCGACATCGGCAAGGTGTGGGTCGCGGA
CGACGGCGCCGCGGTGGCGGTCTGGACCACGCCGGAGAGCGTCGAAGCGGGGGCGGTGTTCGCCGAGATC
GGCCCGCGCATGGCCGAGTTGAGCGGTTCCCGGCTGGCCGCGCAGCAACAGATGGAAGGCCTCCTGGCGC
CGCACCGGCCCAAGGAGCCCGCGTGGTTCCTGGCCACCGTCGGCGTCTCGCCCGACCACCAGGGCAAGGG
TCTGGGCAGCGCCGTCGTGCTCCCCGGAGTGGAGGCGGCCGAGCGCGCCGGGGTGCCCGCCTTCCTGGAG
ACCTCCGCGCCCCGCAACCTCCCCTTCTACGAGCGGCTCGGCTTCACCGTCACCGCCGACGTCGAGGTGC
CCGAAGGACCGCGCACCTGGTGCATGACCCGCAAGCCCGGTGCCTGACGCCCGCCCCACGACCCGCAGCG
CCCGACCGAAAGGAGCGCACGACCCCATGGCTCCGACCGAAGCCACCCGGGGCGGCCCCGCCGACCCCGC
ACCCGCCCCCGAGGCCCACCGACTCTAGTCGAGGGCTGCAGCGCTGCAGAGGCCGAGTGCAGAACTGCTC
CAAAGGGACCTCAAGGCTTTCCGAGGGACACTAGGCTGACTCCATCGAGCCAGTGTAGAGATAAGCTTAT
CGATTAGTCCAATTTGTTAAAGACAGGATATCAGTGGTCCAGGCTCTAGTTTTGACTCAACAATATCACC
AGCTGAAGCCTATAGAGTACGAGCCATAGATAAAATAAAAGATTTTATTTAGTCTCCAGAAAAAGGGGGG
AATGAAAGACCCCACCTGTAGGTTTGGCAAGCTAGCTTAAGTAACGCCATTTTGCAAGGCATGGAAAAAT
ACATAACTGAGAATAGAGAAGTTCAGATCAAGGTCAGGAACAGATGGAACAGGGTCGACCCTAGAGAACC
ATCAGATGTTTCCAGGGTGCCCCAAGGACCTGAAATGACCCTGTGCCTTATTTGAACTAACCAATCAGTT
CGCTTCTCGCTTCTGTTCGCGCGCTTCTGCTCCCCGAGCTCAATAAAAGAGCCCACAACCCCTCACTCGG
GGCGCCAGTCCTCCGATTGACTGAGTCGCCCGGGTACCCGTGTATCCAATAAACCCTCTTGCAGTTGCAT
CCGACTTGTGGTCTCGCTGTTCCTTGGGAGGGTCTCCTCTGAGTGATTGACTACCCGTCAGCGGGGGTCT
TTCATTTGGGGGCTCGTCCGGGATCGGGAGACCCCTGCCCAGGGACCACCGACCCACCACCGGGAGGTAA
GCTGGCTGCCTCGCGCGTTTCGGTGATGACGGTGAAAACCTCTGACACATGCAGCTCCCGGAGACGGTCA
CAGCTTGTCTGTAAGCGGATGCCGGGAGCAGACAAGCCCGTCAGGGCGCGTCAGCGGGTGTTGGCGGGTG
TCGGGGCGCAGCCATGACCCAGTCACGTAGCGATAGCGGAGTGTAGATCCGGCTGTGGAATGTGTGTCAG
TTAGGGTGTGGAAAGTCCCCAGGCTCCCCAGCAGGCAGAAGTATGCAAAGCATGCATCTCAATTAGTCAG
CAACCAGGTGTGGAAAGTCCCCAGGCTCCCCAGCAGGCAGAAGTATGCAAAGCATGCATCTCAATTAGTC
AGCAACCATAGTCCCGCCCCTAACTCCGCCCATCCCGCCCCTAACTCCGCCCAGTTCCGCCCATTCTCCG
CCCCATGGCTGACTAATTTTTTTTATTTATGCAGAGGCCGAGGCCGCCTCGGCCTCTGAGCTATTCCAGA
AGTAGTGAGGAGGCTTTTTTGGAGGCCTAGGCTTTTGCAAAAAGCTTACTGGCTTAACTATGCGGCATCA
GAGCAGATTGTACTGAGAGTGCACCATATGCGGTGTGAAATACCGCACAGATGCGTAAGGAGAAAATACC
GCATCAGGCGCTCTTCCGCTTCCTCGCTCACTGACTCGCTGCGCTCGGTCGTTCGGCTGCGGCGAGCGGT
ATCAGCTCACTCAAAGGCGGTAATACGGTTATCCACAGAATCAGGGGATAACGCAGGAAAGAACATGTGA
GCAAAAGGCCAGCAAAAGGCCAGGAACCGTAAAAAGGCCGCGTTGCTGGCGTTTTTCCATAGGCTCCGCC
CCCCTGACGAGCATCACAAAAATCGACGCTCAAGTCAGAGGTGGCGAAACCCGACAGGACTATAAAGATA
CCAGGCGTTTCCCCCTGGAAGCTCCCTCGTGCGCTCTCCTGTTCCGACCCTGCCGCTTACCGGATACCTG
TCCGCCTTTCTCCCTTCGGGAAGCGTGGCGCTTTCTCATAGCTCACGCTGTAGGTATCTCAGTTCGGTGT
AGGTCGTTCGCTCCAAGCTGGGCTGTGTGCACGAACCCCCCGTTCAGCCCGACCGCTGCGCCTTATCCGG
TAACTATCGTCTTGAGTCCAACCCGGTAAGACACGACTTATCGCCACTGGCAGCAGCCACTGGTAACAGG
ATTAGCAGAGCGAGGTATGTAGGCGGTGCTACAGAGTTCTTGAAGTGGTGGCCTAACTACGGCTACACTA
GAAGGACAGTATTTGGTATCTGCGCTCTGCTGAAGCCAGTTACCTTCGGAAAAAGAGTTGGTAGCTCTTG
ATCCGGCAAACAAACCACCGCTGGTAGCGGTGGTTTTTTTGTTTGCAAGCAGCAGATTACGCGCAGAAAA
AAAGGATCTCAAGAAGATCCTTTGATCTTTTCTACGGGGTCTGACGCTCAGTGGAACGAAAACTCACGTT
AAGGGATTTTGGTCATGAGATTATCAAAAAGGATCTTCACCTAGATCCTTTTAAATTAAAAATGAAGTTT
TAAATCAATCTAAAGTATATATGAGTAAACTTGGTCTGACAGTTACCAATGCTTAATCAGTGAGGCACCT
ATCTCAGCGATCTGTCTATTTCGTTCATCCATAGTTGCCTGACTCCCCGTCGTGTAGATAACTACGATAC
GGGAGGGCTTACCATCTGGCCCCAGTGCTGCAATGATACCGCGAGACCCACGCTCACCGGCTCCAGATTT
ATCAGCAATAAACCAGCCAGCCGGAAGGGCCGAGCGCAGAAGTGGTCCTGCAACTTTATCCGCCTCCATC
CAGTCTATTAATTGTTGCCGGGAAGCTAGAGTAAGTAGTTCGCCAGTTAATAGTTTGCGCAACGTTGTTG
CCATTGCTGCAGGCATCGTGGTGTCACGCTCGTCGTTTGGTATGGCTTCATTCAGCTCCGGTTCCCAACG
ATCAAGGCGAGTTACATGATCCCCCATGTTGTGCAAAAAAGCGGTTAGCTCCTTCGGTCCTCCGATCGTT
GTCAGAAGTAAGTTGGCCGCAGTGTTATCACTCATGGTTATGGCAGCACTGCATAATTCTCTTACTGTCA
TGCCATCCGTAAGATGCTTTTCTGTGACTGGTGAGTACTCAACCAAGTCATTCTGAGAATAGTGTATGCG
GCGACCGAGTTGCTCTTGCCCGGCGTCAACACGGGATAATACCGCGCCACATAGCAGAACTTTAAAAGTG
CTCATCATTGGAAAACGTTCTTCGGGGCGAAAACTCTCAAGGATCTTACCGCTGTTGAGATCCAGTTCGA
TGTAACCCACTCGTGCACCCAACTGATCTTCAGCATCTTTTACTTTCACCAGCGTTTCTGGGTGAGCAAA
AACAGGAAGGCAAAATGCCGCAAAAAAGGGAATAAGGGCGACACGGAAATGTTGAATACTCATACTCTTC
CTTTTTCAATATTATTGAAGCATTTATCAGGGTTATTGTCTCATGAGCGGATACATATTTGAATGTATTT
AGAAAAATAAACAAATAGGGGTTCCGCGCACATTTCCCCGAAAAGTGCCACCTGACGTCTAAGAAACCAT
TATTATCATGACATTAACCTATAAAAATAGGCGTATCACGAGGCCCTTTCGTCTTCAAGAATTAGCTTGG
CCATTGCATACGTTGTATCCATATCATAATATGTACATTTATATTGGCTCATGTCCAACATTACCGCCAT
GTTGACATTGATTATTGACTAGTTATTAATAGTAATCAATTACGGGGTCATTAGTTCATAGCCCATATAT
GGAGTTCCG
Features (pLannotate 1.2.2; 24 found; start..end, strand, type, name):
    305..508     +  promoter       CMV promoter: human cytomegalovirus (CMV) immediate early promoter
    509..684     +  LTR            5' LTR (truncated): truncated long terminal repeat from Moloney murine sarcoma virus
    806..1080    +  misc_feature   MESV Ψ (fragment): packaging signal of murine embryonic stem cell virus
   1147..1563    +  CDS            gag (truncated): truncated Moloney murine leukemia virus (MMLV) gag gene lacking the start codon
   1600..1903    +  enhancer       CMV enhancer: human cytomegalovirus immediate early enhancer
   1904..2107    +  promoter       CMV promoter: human cytomegalovirus (CMV) immediate early promoter
   2245..2961    +  CDS            EGFP: EGFP is a basic (constitutively fluorescent) green fluorescent protein published in 1996, derived from Aequorea victoria. It is reported to be a rapidly-maturing weak dimer with moderate acid sensitivity.
   2962..3001    +  misc_feature   MCS (fragment): multiple cloning site
   2998..4548    +  CDS            MOSPD2: MSPD2_HUMAN - Experimental evidence at protein level: Swiss-Prot protein existence level 1. Endoplasmic reticulum-anchored receptor which modulates interorganelle contacts by interacting with other organelle-bound proteins via their FFAT motif (PubMed:29858488). Might have a more important role in endoplasmic reticulum and endosomes contacts (PubMed:29858488). Promotes migration of primary monocytes and neutrophils, in response to various chemokines (PubMed:28137892). From Homo sapiens (Human).
   4565..4585    -  promoter       chicken β-actin promoter (fragment): contains a 21-bp deletion relative to the standard chicken β-actin promoter
   4693..5155    +  misc_feature   IRES: internal ribosome entry site (IRES) of the encephalomyocarditis virus (EMCV)
   5188..5787    +  CDS            PuroR: puromycin N-acetyltransferase; pac from Streptomyces alboniger; confers resistance to puromycin
   5837..5902    +  CDS            dmpM (fragment): DMPM_STRAD - Protein inferred from homology: Swiss-Prot protein existence level 3. From Streptomyces alboniger.
   5915..5986    +  CDS            Mos (fragment): MOS_MOUSE - Experimental evidence at transcript level: Swiss-Prot protein existence level 2. From Mus musculus (Mouse).
   6019..6119    +  CDS            env (fragment): murine leukemia virus gPr80 envelope polyprotein precursor; env; proteolytically cleaved into gp70SU and p15TM subunits
   6161..6586    +  LTR            3' LTR (ΔU3): self-inactivating 3' long terminal repeat (LTR) from Moloney murine leukemia virus
   6655..6695    +  CDS            rop (fragment): Rop protein, which maintains plasmids at low copy number; rop
   6797..6835    +  misc_feature   bom (fragment): basis of mobility region from pBR322
   6852..7181    +  promoter       SV40 promoter: SV40 enhancer and early promoter
   7187..7288    +  misc_feature   bom (fragment): basis of mobility region from pBR322
   7474..8062    -  rep_origin     ori: high-copy-number ColE1/pMB1/pBR322/pUC origin of replication
   8233..9093    -  CDS            AmpR: β-lactamase; bla; confers resistance to ampicillin, carbenicillin, and related antibiotics
   9094..9198    -  promoter       AmpR promoter: bla
   9384..304     +  enhancer       CMV enhancer (across the origin): human cytomegalovirus immediate early enhancer
