[The description below was written by a language model from this plasmid's Addgene catalogue record and pLannotate feature annotations shown in this document.]
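Description:
pQCXIP GFP-MOSPD2 W201E is a 9.5 kb self-inactivating gammaretroviral expression plasmid built on the Clontech pQCXIP backbone, designed to express an EGFP-tagged mutant of human MOSPD2 in mammalian cells. In bacteria it is maintained through a high-copy ColE1/pUC-type origin and selected with ampicillin via the β-lactamase gene. The viral portion begins with a hybrid 5' element in which a CMV enhancer/promoter is joined to a truncated murine sarcoma virus LTR, which drives production of the genomic RNA in packaging cells. This is followed by a Ψ packaging signal and a truncated, start-codon-less gag segment that supports encapsidation. The 3' LTR carries a U3 deletion, so after reverse transcription and integration the viral LTR promoter activity is lost and expression depends on the internal promoter.

That internal cassette consists of a CMV immediate-early enhancer and promoter driving a single bicistronic transcript. The first cistron is EGFP fused through a short linker derived from a multiple cloning site to the N-terminus of MOSPD2, an endoplasmic reticulum-anchored protein involved in forming contacts between organelles. The second cistron, translated from an EMCV IRES, is puromycin N-acetyltransferase, which links drug resistance to transgene expression and allows selection of transfected or stably transduced cells. The insert carries the W201E substitution, which the record describes as abolishing binding to lipid droplets. The construct therefore suits fluorescence localisation studies as a lipid-droplet-binding-deficient comparison to the wild-type protein. Several small annotated fragments (chicken β-actin promoter, Mos, env, rop, bom) appear to be backbone remnants or short annotation matches rather than functional elements.
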