Addgene plasmid #186471: pQCXIP GFP-MOSPD2 W201E
Purpose: Expression of human MOSPD2 (mutant W201E, unable to bind lipid droplets) fused to EGFP in mammalian cells
Depositing lab: Catherine Tomasetto. Depositing organization: Institut de Genetique et de Biologie Moleculaire et Cellulaire (IGBMC). Publication: MOSPD2 is an endoplasmic reticulum-lipid droplet tether functioning in LD homeostasis. Zouiouich M, Di Mattia T, Martinet A, Eichler J, Wendling C, Tomishige N, Grandgirard E, Fuggetta N, Fromental-Ramain C, Mizzon G, Dumesnil C, Carpentier M, Reina-San-Martin B, Mathelin C, Schwab Y, Thiam AR, Kobayashi T, Drin G, Tomasetto C, Alpy F. J Cell Biol. 2022 Jun 6;221(6). pii: 213116. doi: 10.1083/jcb.202110044. Epub 2022 Apr 7. PubMed 35389430.
Backbone
  Vector backbone: pQCXIP
  Backbone manufacturer: Clontech
  Backbone size w/o insert (bp): 7181
  Total vector size (bp): 9459
  Vector type: Mammalian Expression, Retroviral
  Selectable markers: Puromycin
Growth in bacteria
  Bacterial resistance: Ampicillin, 100 μg/mL
  Growth temperature: 37°C
  Growth strain: NEB Stable
  Copy number: High Copy
Gene/Insert
  Gene/Insert name: MOSPD2 motile sperm domain containing 2
  Species: H. sapiens (human)
  Insert size (bp): 1554
  Mutation: W201E (no more binding to lipid droplets)
  GenBank ID: NM_152581
  Entrez Gene: MOSPD2
  Tag / fusion protein: EGFP (N terminal on insert)
Terms and licenses: Academic/Nonprofit Terms; Industry Terms: Not Available to Industry
How to cite: pQCXIP GFP-MOSPD2 W201E was a gift from Catherine Tomasetto (Addgene plasmid # 186471 ; http://n2t.net/addgene:186471 ; RRID:Addgene_186471)
